>Addgene plasmid #138068 | MYMH 464 | addgene full sequence | sequence record 274938 | Addgene NGS Result
TTTCAGGAGCTAAGGAAGCTAAAATGGAGAAAAAAATCACTGGATATACCACCGTTGATATATCCCAATG
GCATCGTAAAGAACATTTTGAGGCATTTCAGTCAGTTGCTCAATGTACCTATAACCAGACCGTTCAGCTG
GATATTACGGCCTTTTTAAAGACCGTAAAGAAAAATAAGCACAAGTTTTATCCGGCCTTTATTCACATTC
TTGCCCGCCTGATGAATGCTCATCCGGAATTTCGTATGGCAATGAAAGACGGTGAGCTGGTGATATGGGA
TAGTGTTCACCCTTGTTACACCGTTTTCCATGAGCAAACTGAAACGTTTTCATCGCTCTGGAGTGAATAC
CACGACGATTTCCGGCAGTTTCTACACATATATTCGCAAGATGTGGCGTGTTACGGTGAAAACCTGGCCT
ATTTCCCTAAAGGGTTTATTGAGAATATGTTTTTCGTCTCAGCCAATCCCTGGGTGAGTTTCACCAGTTT
TGATTTAAACGTGGCCAATATGGACAACTTCTTCGCCCCCGTTTTCACCATGGGCAAATATTATACGCAA
GGCGACAAGGTGCTGATGCCGCTGGCGATTCAGGTTCATCATGCCGTTTGTGATGGCTTCCATGTCGGCA
GAATGCTTAATGAATTACAACAGTACTGCGATGAGTGGCAGGGCGGGGCGTAATTTGACTTTTGTCCTTT
TCCGCTGCATAACCCTGCTTCGGGGTCATTATAGCGATTTTTTCGGTATATCCATCCTTTTTCGCACGAT
ATACAGGATTTTGCCAAAGGGTTCGTGTAGACTTTCCTTGGTGTATCCAACGGCGTCAGCCGGGCAGGAT
AGGTGAAGTAGGCCCACCCGCGAGCGGGTGTTCCTTCTTCACTGTCCCTTATTCGCACCTGGCGGTGCTC
AACGGGAATCCTGCTCTGCGAGGCTGGCCGTAGGCCGGCCCTACCGGCGCGGCAGCGTTACCCGTGTCGG
CGGCTCCAACGGCTCGCCATCGTCCAGAAAACACGGCTCATCGGGCATCGGCAGGCGCTGCTGCCCGCGC
CGTTCCCATTCCTCCGTTTCGGTCAAGGCTGGCAGGTCTGGTTCCATGCCCGGAATGCCGGGCTGGCTGG
GCGGCTCCTCGCCGGGGCCGGTCGGTAGTTGCTGCTCGCCCGGATACAGGGTCGGGATGCGGCGCAGGTC
GCCATGCCCCAACAGCGATTCGTCCTGGTCGTCGTGATCAACCACCACGGCGGCACTGAACACCGACAGG
CGCAACTGGTCGCGGGGCTGGCCCCACGCCACGCGGTCATTGACCACGTAGGCCGACACGGTGCCGGGGC
CGTTGAGCTTCACGACGGAGATCCAGCGCTCGGCCACCAAGTCCTTGACTGCGTATTGGACCGTCCGCAA
AGAACGTCCGATGAGCTTGGAAAGTGTCTTCTGGCTGACCACCACGGCGTTCTGGTGGCCCATCTGCGCC
ACGAGGTGATGCAGCAGCATTGCCGCCGTGGGTTTCCTCGCAATAAGCCCGGCCCACGCCTCATGCGCTT
TGCGTTCCGTTTGCACCCAGTGACCGGGCTTGTTCTTGGCTTGAATGCCGATTTCTCTGGACTGCGTGGC
CATGCTTATCTCCATGCGGTAGGGGTGCCGCACGGTTGCGGCACCATGCGCAATCAGCTGCAACTTTTCG
GCAGCGCGACAACAATTATGCGTTGCGTAAAAGTGGCAGTCAATTACAGATTTTCTTTAACCTACGCAAT
GAGCTATTGCGGGGGGTGCCGCAATGAGCTGTTGCGTACCCCCCTTTTTTAAGTTGTTGATTTTTAAGTC
TTTCGCATTTCGCCCTATATCTAGTTCTTTGGTGCCCAAAGAAGGGCACCCCTGCGGGGTTCCCCCACGC
CTTCGGCGCGGCTCCCCCTCCGGCAAAAAGTGGCCCCTCCGGGGCTTGTTGATCGACTGCGCGGCCTTCG
GCCTTGCCCAAGGTGGCGCTGCCCCCTTGGAACCCCCGCACTCGCCGCCGTGAGGCTCGGGGGGCAGGCG
GGCGGGCTTCGCCCTTCGACTGCCCCCACTCGCATAGGCTTGGGTCGTTCCAGGCGCGTCAAGGCCAAGC
CGCTGCGCGGTCGCTGCGCGAGCCTTGACCCGCCTTCCACTTGGTGTCCAACCGGCAAGCGAAGCGCGCA
GGCCGCAGGCCGGAGGCTTTTCCCCAGAGAAAATTAAAAAAATTGATGGGGCAAGGCCGCAGGCCGCGCA
GTTGGAGCCGGTGGGTATGTGGTCGAAGGCTGGGTAGCCGGTGGGCAATCCCTGTGGTCAAGCTCGTGGG
CAGGCGCAGCCTGTCCATCAGCTTGTCCAGCAGGGTTGTCCACGGGCCGAGCGAAGCGAGCCAGCCGGTG
GCCGCTCGCGGCCATCGTCCACATATCCACGGGCTGGCAAGGGAGCGCAGCGACCGCGCAGGGCGAAGCC
CGGAGAGCAAGCCCGTAGGGGGGGCGCGCCCAGCTGTCTAGGGCGGCGGATTTGTCCTACTCAGGAGAGC
GTTCACCGACAAACAACAGATAAAACGAAAGGCCCAGTCTTTCGACTGAGCCTTTCGTTTTATTTGATGC
CTTTAATTAAAGCGGATAACAATTTCACACAGGAGAATTCTTGACAGCTAGCTCAGTCCTAGGTATTGTG
CTAGCTCTAGAGAAAGAGGAGAAATACTAGATGGTGAGCAAGGGCGAGGAGGATAACATGGCCATCATCA
AGGAGTTCATGCGCTTCAAGGTGCACATGGAGGGCTCCGTGAACGGCCACGAGTTCGAGATCGAGGGCGA
GGGCGAGGGCCGCCCCTACGAGGGCACCCAGACCGCCAAGCTGAAGGTGACCAAGGGTGGCCCCCTGCCC
TTCGCCTGGGACATCCTGTCCCCTCAGTTCATGTACGGCTCCAAGGCCTACGTGAAGCACCCCGCCGACA
TCCCCGACTACTTGAAGCTGTCCTTCCCCGAGGGCTTCAAGTGGGAGCGCGTGATGAACTTCGAGGACGG
CGGCGTGGTGACCGTGACCCAGGACTCCTCCTTGCAGGACGGCGAGTTCATCTACAAGGTGAAGCTGCGC
GGCACCAACTTCCCCTCCGACGGCCCCGTAATGCAGAAGAAGACCATGGGCTGGGAGGCCTCCTCCGAGC
GGATGTACCCCGAGGACGGCGCCCTGAAGGGCGAGATCAAGCAGAGGCTGAAGCTGAAGGACGGCGGCCA
CTACGACGCTGAGGTCAAGACCACCTACAAGGCCAAGAAGCCCGTGCAGCTGCCCGGCGCCTACAACGTC
AACATCAAGTTGGACATCACCTCCCACAACGAGGACTACACCATCGTGGAACAGTACGAACGCGCCGAGG
GCCGCCACTCCACCGGCGGCATGGACGAGCTGTACAAGTAATAATACGGATCCAACGCATGAGAAAGCCC
CCGGAAGATCACCTTCCGGGGGCTTTTTTATTGCGCCCTGCAGGTAGAGAAAGAGGAGAAATACTAGATG
CGTAAAGGAGAAGAACTTTTCACTGGAGTTGTCCCAATTCTTGTTGAATTAGATGGTGATGTTAATGGGC
ACAAATTTTCTGTCAGTGGAGAGGGTGAAGGTGATGCAACATACGGAAAACTTACCCTTAAATTTATTTG
CACTACTGGAAAACTACCTGTTCCATGGCCAACACTTGTCACTACTTTCGGTTATGGTGTTCAATGCTTT
GCGAGATACCCAGATCATATGAAACAGCATGACTTTTTCAAGAGTGCCATGCCCGAAGGTTATGTACAGG
AAAGAACTATATTTTTCAAAGATGACGGGAACTACAAGACACGTGCTGAAGTCAAGTTTGAAGGTGATAC
CCTTGTTAATAGAATCGAGTTAAAAGGTATTGATTTTAAAGAAGATGGAAACATTCTTGGACACAAATTG
GAATACAACTATAACTCACACAATGTATACATCATGGCAGACAAACAAAAGAATGGAATCAAAGTTAACT
TCAAAATTAGACACAACATTGAAGATGGAAGCGTTCAACTAGCAGACCATTATCAACAAAATACTCCAAT
TGGCGATGGCCCTGTCCTTTTACCAGACAACCATTACCTGTCCACACAATCTGCCCTTTCGAAAGATCCC
AACGAAAAGAGAGACCACATGGTCCTTCTTGAGTTTGTAACAGCTGCTGGGATTACACATGGCATGGATG
AACTATACAAATAATAATACTAGAGCCAGGCATCAAATAAAACGAAAGGCTCAGTCGAAAGACTGGGCCT
TTCGTTTTATCTGTTGTTTGTCGGTGAACGCTCTCTACTAGAGTCACACTGGCTCACCTTCGGGTGGGCC
TTTCTGCGTTTATATACTAGTAGCGGCCGCTGCAGCTTGGACTCCTGTTGATAGATCCAGTAATGACCTC
AGAACTCCATCTGGATTTGTTCAGAACGCTCGGTTGCCGCCGGGCGTTTTTTATTGGTGAGAATCCAGGG
GTCCCCAATAATTACGATTTAAATTGGCGAAAATGAGACGTTGATCGGCACGTAAGAGGTTCCAACTTTC
ACCATAATGAAATAAGATCACTACCGGGCGTATTTTTTGAGTTATCGAGAT
Features (pLannotate 1.2.2; 13 found; start..end, strand, type, name):
     24..680     +  CDS            cat: CAT_ECOLX - Experimental evidence at protein level: Swiss-Prot protein existence level 1. This enzyme is an effector of chloramphenicol resistance in bacteria. From Escherichia coli. This protein is used as a marker in many commonly used cloning vectors, such as pACYC184.
    832..940     +  oriT           oriT: incP origin of transfer
    951..1613    -  CDS            pBBR1 Rep: replication protein for the broad-host-range plasmid pBBR1 from Bordetella bronchiseptica
   1614..2385    -  rep_origin     pBBR1 oriV: replication origin of the broad-host-range plasmid pBBR1 from Bordetella bronchiseptica; requires the pBBR1 Rep protein for replication
   2500..2586    -  terminator     rrnB T1 terminator: Escherichia coli rrnB; transcription terminator T1 from the E. coli rrnB gene
   2631..2656    +  promoter       J23119(SpeI) promoter (fragment): bacterial promoter (Registry of Standard Biological Parts BBa J23119) modified to end with an SpeI site
   2691..3398    +  CDS            mCherry: mCherry is a basic (constitutively fluorescent) red fluorescent protein published in 2004, derived from Discosoma sp.. It is reported to be a very rapidly-maturing monomer with low acid sensitivity.
   3498..4211    +  CDS            hfriFP: hfriFP is a fluorescent protein published in 2013, derived from Herbaspirillum frisingense.
   4234..4305    +  terminator     rrnB T1 terminator: transcription terminator T1 from the E. coli rrnB gene
   4321..4348    +  terminator     T7Te terminator: phage T7 early transcription terminator
   4355..4375    +  misc_feature   BioBrick suffix: universal suffix for all parts
   4380..4474    +  terminator     lambda t0 terminator: transcription terminator from phage lambda
   4522..23      +  promoter       cat promoter (across the origin): promoter of the E. coli cat gene encoding chloramphenicol acetyltransferase
