[The description below was written by a language model from this plasmid's Addgene catalogue record and pLannotate feature annotations shown in this document.]
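Description:
MYMH 464 is a bacterial expression plasmid built on the pSEVA-331Bb backbone, a BioBrick-compatible broad-host-range vector, and serves as a terminator-testing reporter from a synthetic biology toolkit developed for gene expression control in Acetobacteraceae. The 4.6 kb sequence record shows the pBBR1 replication module (oriV plus its cognate Rep protein), which supports replication in many Gram-negative bacteria, and an incP oriT that allows mobilisation by conjugation when transfer functions are supplied from a helper. Selection is by chloramphenicol, through the cat gene driven by its own promoter. The record lists propagation in E. coli DH5alpha and describes the plasmid as high copy.

The payload is a synthetic two-reporter cassette named J23104-mCherry-33736-GFP. The constitutive Anderson-family promoter J23104 drives mCherry. The automated annotation labels this promoter as a fragment of the closely related J23119, probably reflecting sequence similarity within the family. The natural terminator ECK120033736 lies in the roughly 100 nt gap between the two reading frames, although it is not annotated as a feature, and is followed by a green fluorescent protein gene. The annotation tool assigns the second reading frame to hfriFP, whereas the catalogue simply calls it GFP, so its exact variant is not resolved by the record. In this arrangement mCherry reports transcription entering the terminator, while GFP reports read-through past it, so the ratio of green to red fluorescence gives a measure of termination strength. The cassette is insulated by an upstream rrnB T1 terminator and by downstream rrnB T1, T7Te and lambda t0 terminators, with a BioBrick suffix among the latter. The depositor comments "High expression", without further explanation.
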