Addgene plasmid #138068: MYMH 464
Purpose: Natural Terminator ECK120033736 inserted between mCherry and GFP
Depositing lab: Meng How Tan. Depositing organization: Nanyang Technological University. Publication: An Expanded Synthetic Biology Toolkit for Gene Expression Control in Acetobacteraceae. Teh MY, Ooi KH, Danny Teo SX, Bin Mansoor ME, Shaun Lim WZ, Tan MH. ACS Synth Biol. 2019 Apr 19;8(4):708-723. doi: 10.1021/acssynbio.8b00168. Epub 2019 Mar 22. PubMed 30865830.
Backbone
  Vector backbone: pSEVA-331Bb
  Vector type: Bacterial Expression
Growth in bacteria
  Bacterial resistance: Chloramphenicol, 25 μg/mL
  Growth temperature: 37°C
  Growth strain: DH5alpha
  Copy number: High Copy
Gene/Insert
  Gene/Insert name: J23104-mCherry-33736-GFP-pSEVA-331Bb
  Species: Synthetic
  Cloning method: Restriction Enzyme; 5′ cloning site Unknown (unknown if destroyed)
Terms and licenses: Academic/Nonprofit Terms; Industry Terms: Not Available to Industry
Depositor comments: High expression
How to cite: MYMH 464 was a gift from Meng How Tan (Addgene plasmid # 138068 ; http://n2t.net/addgene:138068 ; RRID:Addgene_138068)
